Addgene plasmid #244195: L4426 IL-10Ra CTEVp chain with BATF in TUPV3
Purpose: Expression of a MESA CTEVp chain encoding (N to C): IL10RaSS-3xFLAG-IL10RaECD-IL10RaTMD-CTEVp(190K)-PRS(M)-hBATF
Depositing lab: Joshua Leonard. Depositing organization: Northwestern University. Publication: Conversion of natural cytokine receptors into orthogonal synthetic biosensors. Edelstein HI, Cosio A, Ezekiel ML, Corcoran WK, Morris AH, Leonard JN. Nat Chem Biol. 2025 Aug 22:10.1038/s41589-025-01986-1. doi: 10.1038/s41589-025-01986-1. PubMed 40846994.
Backbone
  Vector backbone: TUPV3
  Vector type: Mammalian Expression, Synthetic Biology
Growth in bacteria
  Bacterial resistance: Ampicillin, 100 μg/mL
  Growth temperature: 37°C
  Growth strain: DH5alpha
  Copy number: High Copy
Gene/Insert
  Gene/Insert name: MESA CTEVp chain with human IL-10Ra SS, ECD and TMD, CTEVp (190K), TEVp PRS (M in P1'), and human BATF
  Species: H. sapiens (human), Synthetic
  Mutation: CTEVp_190K
  Entrez Gene: BATF (a.k.a. B-ATF, BATF1, SFA-2, SFA2)
  Promoter: hEF1a
  Tag / fusion protein: 3xFLAG (N terminal on insert)
  Cloning method: Restriction Enzyme; 5′ cloning site Unknown (unknown if destroyed)
Terms and licenses: Academic/Nonprofit Terms; Industry Terms: Not Available to Industry
Depositor comments: Please visit https://doi.org/10.1101/2024.03.23.586421 for bioRxiv preprint.
How to cite: L4426 IL-10Ra CTEVp chain with BATF in TUPV3 was a gift from Joshua Leonard (Addgene plasmid # 244195 ; http://n2t.net/addgene:244195 ; RRID:Addgene_244195)
