[The description below was written by a language model from this plasmid's Addgene catalogue record and pLannotate feature annotations shown in this document.]
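Description:
L4426 IL-10Ra CTEVp chain with BATF in TUPV3 is a 7.4 kb mammalian expression plasmid for synthetic biology, built on the TUPV3 backbone. It is maintained in E. coli at high copy through a ColE1/pUC-type origin and selected with ampicillin via the AmpR (β-lactamase) cassette. An f1 phage origin and lac promoter/operator remnants are also present. Downstream of an SV40 early promoter the annotation finds only a short fragment of the bleomycin-resistance gene before the SV40 poly(A) signal, so no intact mammalian selection marker is evident from the feature table.

The payload is a single open reading frame driven by the human EF-1α promoter with its intron A and terminated by the bGH polyadenylation signal. It encodes one chain of a MESA (modular extracellular sensor architecture) synthetic receptor. From N to C terminus the chain comprises the human IL-10Ra signal sequence, a 3xFLAG tag, the IL-10Ra extracellular and transmembrane domains, the C-terminal half of split TEV protease carrying the 190K mutation, a TEV protease recognition sequence with methionine at the P1' position, and the human AP-1 family transcription factor BATF. The IL10RA, TEV protease fragment and BATF annotations match this order.

In this design the natural cytokine receptor ectodomain supplies ligand recognition. Ligand-driven association with a partner chain, presumably carrying the complementary N-terminal TEV protease fragment, would reconstitute protease activity. Cleavage at the recognition sequence would then release BATF from the membrane. The plasmid is used to convert IL-10 sensing into an orthogonal, user-defined intracellular output in mammalian cells.
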