Features (pLannotate 1.2.2; 21 found; start..end, strand, type, name):
    369..580     +  promoter       EF-1α core promoter: core promoter for human elongation factor EF-1α
    581..694     +  intron         EF-1α intron A (fragment): intron upstream of the start codon of human EF-1α
   1320..1523    +  intron         EF-1α intron A: truncated intron upstream of the start codon of human EF-1α
   1532..1566    +  promoter       TRE3GV promoter (fragment): 3rd-generation Tet-responsive promoter that can be activated by binding of Tet-On® 3G, optimized for retroviral and lentiviral vectors
   1645..2505    +  CDS            IL10RA (fragment): I10R1_HUMAN - Also known as IL10R. Experimental evidence at protein level: Swiss-Prot protein existence level 1. Cell surface receptor for the cytokine IL10 that participates in IL10-mediated anti-inflammatory functions, limiting excessive tissue disruption caused by inflammation. Upon binding to IL10, induces a conformational change in IL10RB, allowing IL10RB to bind IL10 as well (PubMed:16982608). In turn, the heterotetrameric assembly complex, composed of two subunits of IL10RA and IL10RB, activates the kinases JAK1 and TYK2 that are constitutively associated with IL10RA and IL10RB respecti
   2512..2865    +  CDS            TEV protease (fragment): tobacco etch virus protease (Kapust et al., 2001)
   2917..3291    +  CDS            BATF: BATF_HUMAN - Experimental evidence at protein level: Swiss-Prot protein existence level 1. AP-1 family transcription factor that controls the differentiation of lineage-specific cells in the immune system: specifically mediates the differentiation of T-helper 17 cells (Th17), follicular T-helper cells (TfH), CD8(+) dendritic cells and class- switch recombination (CSR) in B-cells. Acts via the formation of a heterodimer with JUNB that recognizes and binds DNA sequence 5'- TGA[CG]TCA-3'. The BATF-JUNB heterodimer also forms a complex with IRF4 (or IRF8) in immune cells, leading to recognition of
   3345..3456    +  polyA_signal   bGH poly(A) signal: bovine growth hormone polyadenylation signal
   3941..3966    -  misc_feature   MCS (fragment): pBluescript multiple cloning site
   4338..4766    +  rep_origin     f1 ori (sequence partly withheld): f1 bacteriophage origin of replication; arrow indicates direction of (+) strand synthesis
   4771..4793    +  promoter       SV40 promoter (fragment): SV40 enhancer and early promoter
   4794..4985    +  promoter       SV40 promoter: SV40 early promoter
   5012..5110    +  CDS            ble (fragment): BLE_KLEPN - Experimental evidence at protein level: Swiss-Prot protein existence level 1. Binding protein with a strong affinity to the bleomycin family of antibiotics. Binds to CL990; an antimitotic-antibiotic compound. From Klebsiella pneumoniae.
   5105..5226    +  polyA_signal   SV40 poly(A) signal: SV40 polyadenylation signal
   5299..5315    -  protein_bind   lac operator: The lac repressor binds to the lac operator to inhibit transcription in E. coli. This inhibition can be relieved by adding lactose or isopropyl-β-D-thiogalactopyranoside (IPTG). lac repressor encoded by lacI
   5323..5353    -  promoter       lac promoter: promoter for the E. coli lac operon
   5368..5389    -  protein_bind   CAP binding site: CAP binding activates transcription in the presence of cAMP. E. coli catabolite activator protein
   5402..5494    -  CDS            lacI (fragment): lac repressor; lacI; The lac repressor binds to the lac operator to inhibit transcription in E. coli. This inhibition can be relieved by adding lactose or isopropyl-β-D-thiogalactopyranoside (IPTG).
   5677..6265    -  rep_origin     ori: high-copy-number ColE1/pMB1/pBR322/pUC origin of replication
   6436..7296    -  CDS            AmpR: β-lactamase; bla; confers resistance to ampicillin, carbenicillin, and related antibiotics
   7297..7401    -  promoter       AmpR promoter: bla
>Addgene plasmid #244195 | L4426 IL-10Ra CTEVp chain with BATF in TUPV3 | addgene full sequence | sequence record 489494 | Addgene NGS Result
GACGGATCGGGAGATCGAAGACGGACTAAATAGTAGTTCAGACGCCGTTAAGCGCAAGATCTGGGGAGGT
CGCTGAGTAGTGCGCGAGCAAAATTTAAGCTACAACAAGGCAAGGCTTGACCGACAATTGCATGAAGAAT
CTGCTTAGGGTTAGGCGTTTTGCGCTGCTTCGCGATGTACGGGCCAGATATACGCGTGAGTAATTCATAC
AAAAGGACTCGCCCCTGCCTTGGGGAATCCCAGGGACCGTCGTTAAACTCCCACTAACGTAGAACCCAGA
GATCGCTGCGTTCCCGCCCCCTCACCCGCCCGCTCTCGTCATCACTGAGGTGGAGAAGAGCATGCGTGAG
GCTCCGGTGCCCGTCAGTGGGCAGAGCGCACATCGCCCACAGTCCCCGAGAAGTTGGGGGGAGGGGTCGG
CAATTGAACCGGTGCCTAGAGAAGGTGGCGCGGGGTAAACTGGGAAAGTGATGTCGTGTACTGGCTCCGC
CTTTTTCCCGAGGGTGGGGGAGAACCGTATATAAGTGCAGTAGTCGCCGTGAACGTTCTTTTTCGCAACG
GGTTTGCCGCCAGAACACAGGTAAGTGCCGTGTGTGGTTCCCGCGGGCCTGGCCTCTTTACGGGTTATGG
CCCTTGCGTGCCTTGAATTACTTCCACGCCCCTGGCTGCAGTACGTGATTCTTGATCCCGAGCTTCGGGT
TGGAAGTGGGTGGGAGAGTTCGAGGCCTTGCGCTTAAGGAGCCCCTTCGCCTCGTGCTTGAGTTGAGGCC
TGGCTTGGGCGCTGGGGCCGCCGCGTGCGAATCTGGTGGCACCTTCGCGCCTGTCTCGCTGCTTTCGATA
AGTCTCTAGCCATTTAAAATTTTTGATGACCTGCTGCGACGCTTTTTTTCTGGCAAGATAGTCTTGTAAA
TGCGGGCCAAGATCTGCACACTGGTATTTCGGTTTTTGGGGCCGCGGGCGGCGACGGGGCCCGTGCGTCC
CAGCGCACATGTTCGGCGAGGCGGGGCCTGCGAGCGCGGCCACCGAGAATCGGACGGGGGTAGTCTCAAG
CTGGCCGGCCTGCTCTGGTGCCTGGCCTCGCGCCGCCGTGTATCGCCCCGCCCTGGGCGGCAAGGCTGGC
CCGGTCGGCACCAGTTGCGTGAGCGGAAAGATGGCCGCTTCCCGGCCCTGCTGCAGGGAGCTCAAAATGG
AGGACGCGGCGCTCGGGAGAGCGGGCGGGTGAGTCACCCACACAAAGGAAAAGGGCCTTTCCGTCCTCAG
CCGTCGCTTCATGTGACTCCACGGAGTACCGGGCGCCGTCCAGGCACCTCGATTAGTTCTCGAGCTTTTG
GAGTACGTCGTCTTTAGGTTGGGGGGAGGGGTTTTATGCGATGGAGTTTCCCCACACTGAGTGGGTGGAG
ACTGAAGTTAGGCCAGCTTGGCACTTGATGTAATTCTCCTTGGAATTTGCCCTTTTTGAGTTTGGATCTT
GGTTCATTCTCAAGCCTCAGACAGTGGTTCAAAGTTTTTTTCTTCCATTTCAGGTGTCGTGAGAGCTCGT
TTAGTGAACCGTCAGATCGCCTGGAGACGCCATCCACGCTGTTTTGACCTCCATAGAAGAGAACGGGACC
GATCCAAATTCTCGAGGCTAGCTGTACAGCCACCATGCTGCCCTGCCTGGTTGTTCTGCTTGCCGCTCTG
CTGTCTCTGAGACTGGGATCTGACGCCGACTACAAGGACCACGACGGCGATTATAAGGATCATGACATCG
ATTACAAGGACGATGACGACAAGCACGGCACCGAGCTGCCTTCTCCACCTAGCGTTTGGTTCGAGGCCGA
GTTCTTCCACCACATCCTGCACTGGACCCCTATTCCTAACCAGAGCGAGAGCACCTGTTACGAGGTGGCC
CTGCTGAGATACGGCATCGAGAGCTGGAACAGCATCAGCAACTGCAGCCAGACACTGAGCTACGACCTGA
CCGCCGTGACACTGGATCTGTACCACAGCAACGGCTACCGGGCCAGAGTTAGAGCCGTGGATGGAAGCAG
ACACTCCAACTGGACCGTGACCAACACCAGATTCAGCGTGGACGAAGTGACCCTGACAGTGGGCAGCGTG
AACCTGGAAATCCACAACGGCTTCATCCTGGGCAAGATCCAGCTGCCTCGGCCTAAGATGGCCCCTGCCA
ATGATACCTACGAGAGCATCTTCAGCCACTTCCGCGAGTACGAGATCGCCATCAGAAAGGTGCCCGGCAA
CTTCACCTTCACACACAAGAAAGTGAAGCACGAGAACTTCAGCCTGCTGACCTCTGGCGAAGTGGGCGAG
TTCTGCGTGCAAGTGAAACCCTCTGTGGCCAGCCGGTCCAACAAAGGCATGTGGTCCAAAGAGGAATGCA
TCAGCCTGACCAGACAGTACTTCACCGTGACAAACGTGATCATCTTCTTCGCCTTCGTGCTGCTGCTGTC
TGGCGCTCTGGCTTATTGTCTGGCCCTGCAGCTGTACGTGCGGCGGAGAAAGAAGGGCGCCAAGAGCATG
TCTAGCATGGTGTCAGACACTAGTTGCACATTCCCTTCATCTGATGGCATATTCTGGAAGCATTGGATTC
AAACCAAGGATGGGCAGTGTGGCAGTCCATTAGTATCAACTAGAGATGGGTTCATTGTTGGTATACACTC
AGCATCGAATTTCACCAACACAAACAATTATTTCACAAGCGTGCCGAAAAACTTCATGGAATTGAAAACA
AATCAGGAGGCGCAGCAGTGGGTTAGTGGTTGGCGATTAAATGCTGACTCAGTATTGTGGGGGGGCCATA
AAGTTTTCATGGTGAAACCTGAAGAGCCTTTTCAGCCAGTTAAGGAAGCGACTCAACTCATGAATCTTAA
GGGCTCGGAGAACCTGTATTTTCAGATGGGGGGAGGCAGCGGGGGCATGCCTCACAGCTCCGACAGCAGT
GACTCCAGCTTCAGCCGCTCTCCTCCCCCTGGCAAACAGGACTCATCTGATGATGTGAGAAGAGTTCAGA
GGAGGGAGAAAAATCGTATTGCCGCCCAGAAGAGCCGACAGAGGCAGACACAGAAGGCCGACACCCTGCA
CCTGGAGAGCGAAGATCTGGAGAAACAGAACGCGGCTCTACGCAAGGAGATCAAGCAGCTCACAGAGGAA
CTGAAGTACTTCACGTCGGTGCTGAACAGCCACGAGCCCCTGTGCTCGGTGCTGGCCGCCAGCACGCCCT
CGCCCCCCGAGGTGGTGTACAGCGCCCACGCATTCCACCAACCTCATGTCAGCTCCCCGCGCTTCCAGCC
CTAAGCGGCCGCTCGAGTCTAGAGGGCCCGTTTAAACCCGCTGATCAGCCTCGACTGTGCCTTCTAGTTG
CCAGCCATCTGTTGTTTGCCCCTCCCCCGTGCCTTCCTTGACCCTGGAAGGTGCCACTCCCACTGTCCTT
TCCTAATAAAATGAGGAAATTGCATCGCATTGTCTGAGTAGGTGTCATTCTATTCTGGGGGGTGGGGTGG
GGCAGGACAGCAAGGGGGAGGATTGGGAAGTCAATAGCAGGCATGCTGGGGATGCGGTGGGCTCTATGGC
TTCTGAGGCAGGTCGAAGAGACTGCCCGACACATCTTAGTGAGCGCATCGCGATAAGCTCTAGAGGGACA
GCCCCCCCCCAAAGCCCCCAGGGATGTAATTACGTCCCTCCCCCGCTAGGGGGCAGCAGCGAGCCGCCCG
GGGCTCCGCTCCGGTCCGGCGCTCCCCCCGCATCCCCGAGCCGGCAGCGTGCGGGGACAGCCCGGGCACG
GGGAAGGTGGCACGGGATCGCTTTCCTCTGAACGCTTCTCGCTGCTCTTTGAGCCTGCAGACACCTGGGG
GGATACGGGGAAAAAGCTTTAGGCTGAAAGAGAGATTTAGAATGACAGAATCATAGAACGGCCTGCGTAC
GGATGGGGCTCTAGCTCTAGAGCTTGATATCGAATTCCTGCAGCCCCGCTAGAGGGACAGCCCCCCCCCA
AAGCCCCCAGGGATGTAATTACGTCCCTCCCCCGCTAGGGGGCAGCAGCGAGCCGCCCGGGGCTCCGCTC
CGGTCCGGCGCTCCCCCCGCATCCCCGAGCCGGCAGCGTGCGGGGACAGCCCGGGCACGGGGAAGGTGGC
ACGGGATCGCTTTCCTCTGAACGCTTCTCGCTGCTCTTTGAGCCTGCAGACACCTGGGGGGATACGGGGA
AAAAGCTTTAGGCTGAAAGAGAGATTTAGAATGACAGAATCATAGAACGGCCTGGGCGCGCCTGGTGGCG
AACGATCAACAGACGGGAGAGGTTACAAGTCTTCGCTGACAGCGACCGGACTCTAGGGGGTATCCCC
[124 nt withheld, positions 4338-4461]
C
[91 nt withheld, positions 4463-4553]
A
[49 nt withheld, positions 4555-4603]
CCTTTGACGTTGGAGTCCACGTTCTTT
[37 nt withheld, positions 4631-4667]
ACCCTATCTCGGTCTATTCTTTTGATTTATAAGGGATTTTGCCGATTTCGGCCTATTGGTTAAAAAATGA
GCTGATTTAACAAAAATTTAACGCGAATTAATTCTGTGGAATGTGTGTCAGTTAGGCTCAATTAGTCAGC
AACCATAGTCCCGCCCCTAACTCCGCCCATCCCGCCCCTAACTCCGCCCAGTTCCGCCCATTCTCCGCCC
CATGGCTGACTAATTTTTTTTATTTATGCAGAGGCCGAGGCCGCCTCTGCCTCTGAGCTATTCCAGAAGT
AGTGAGGAGGCTTTTTTGGAGGCCTAGGCTTTTGCAAAAAGCTCCCGGGAGCTTGTATATCCATTTTCGG
AGGTTGGGCTTCGGAATCGTTTTCCGGGACGCCGGCTGGATGATCCTCCAGCGCGGGGATCTCATGCTGG
AGTTCTTCGCCCACCCCAACTTGTTTATTGCAGCTTATAATGGTTACAAATAAAGCAATAGCATCACAAA
TTTCACAAATAAAGCATTTTTTTCACTGCATTCTAGTTGTGGTTTGTCCAAACTCATCAATGTATCTTAT
CATGTCTGTATACCGTCGACCTCTAGCTAGAGCTTGGCGTAATCATGGTCATAGCTGTTTCCTGTGTGAA
ATTGTTATCCGCTCACAATTCCACACAACATACGAGCCGGAAGCATAAAGTGTAAAGCCTGGGGTGCCTA
ATGAGTGAGCTAACTCACATTAATTGCGTTGCGCTCACTGCCCGCTTTCCAGTCGGGAAACCTGTCGTGC
CAGCTGCATTAATGAATCGGCCAACGCGCGGGGAGAGGCGGTTTGCGTATTGGGCGCTCTTCCGCTTCCT
CGCTCACTGACTCGCTGCGCTCGGTCGTTCGGCTGCGGCGAGCGGTATCAGCTCACTCAAAGGCGGTAAT
ACGGTTATCCACAGAATCAGGGGATAACGCAGGAAAGAACATGTGAGCAAAAGGCCAGCAAAAGGCCAGG
AACCGTAAAAAGGCCGCGTTGCTGGCGTTTTTCCATAGGCTCCGCCCCCCTGACGAGCATCACAAAAATC
GACGCTCAAGTCAGAGGTGGCGAAACCCGACAGGACTATAAAGATACCAGGCGTTTCCCCCTGGAAGCTC
CCTCGTGCGCTCTCCTGTTCCGACCCTGCCGCTTACCGGATACCTGTCCGCCTTTCTCCCTTCGGGAAGC
GTGGCGCTTTCTCATAGCTCACGCTGTAGGTATCTCAGTTCGGTGTAGGTCGTTCGCTCCAAGCTGGGCT
GTGTGCACGAACCCCCCGTTCAGCCCGACCGCTGCGCCTTATCCGGTAACTATCGTCTTGAGTCCAACCC
GGTAAGACACGACTTATCGCCACTGGCAGCAGCCACTGGTAACAGGATTAGCAGAGCGAGGTATGTAGGC
GGTGCTACAGAGTTCTTGAAGTGGTGGCCTAACTACGGCTACACTAGAAGAACAGTATTTGGTATCTGCG
CTCTGCTGAAGCCAGTTACCTTCGGAAAAAGAGTTGGTAGCTCTTGATCCGGCAAACAAACCACCGCTGG
TAGCGGTGGTTTTTTTGTTTGCAAGCAGCAGATTACGCGCAGAAAAAAAGGATCTCAAGAAGATCCTTTG
ATCTTTTCTACGGGGTCTGACGCTCAGTGGAACGAAAACTCACGTTAAGGGATTTTGGTCATGAGATTAT
CAAAAAGGATCTTCACCTAGATCCTTTTAAATTAAAAATGAAGTTTTAAATCAATCTAAAGTATATATGA
GTAAACTTGGTCTGACAGTTACCAATGCTTAATCAGTGAGGCACCTATCTCAGCGATCTGTCTATTTCGT
TCATCCATAGTTGCCTGACTCCCCGTCGTGTAGATAACTACGATACGGGAGGGCTTACCATCTGGCCCCA
GTGCTGCAATGATACCGCGAGATCCACGCTCACCGGCTCCAGATTTATCAGCAATAAACCAGCCAGCCGG
AAGGGCCGAGCGCAGAAGTGGTCCTGCAACTTTATCCGCCTCCATCCAGTCTATTAATTGTTGCCGGGAA
GCTAGAGTAAGTAGTTCGCCAGTTAATAGTTTGCGCAACGTTGTTGCCATTGCTACAGGCATCGTGGTGT
CACGCTCGTCGTTTGGTATGGCTTCATTCAGCTCCGGTTCCCAACGATCAAGGCGAGTTACATGATCCCC
CATGTTGTGCAAAAAAGCGGTTAGCTCCTTCGGTCCTCCGATCGTTGTCAGAAGTAAGTTGGCCGCAGTG
TTATCACTCATGGTTATGGCAGCACTGCATAATTCTCTTACTGTCATGCCATCCGTAAGATGCTTTTCTG
TGACTGGTGAGTACTCAACCAAGTCATTCTGAGAATAGTGTATGCGGCGACCGAGTTGCTCTTGCCCGGC
GTCAATACGGGATAATACCGCGCCACATAGCAGAACTTTAAAAGTGCTCATCATTGGAAAACGTTCTTCG
GGGCGAAAACTCTCAAGGATCTTACCGCTGTTGAGATCCAGTTCGATGTAACCCACTCGTGCACCCAACT
GATCTTCAGCATCTTTTACTTTCACCAGCGTTTCTGGGTGAGCAAAAACAGGAAGGCAAAATGCCGCAAA
AAAGGGAATAAGGGCGACACGGAAATGTTGAATACTCATACTCTTCCTTTTTCAATATTATTGAAGCATT
TATCAGGGTTATTGTCTCATGAGCGGATACATATTTGAATGTATTTAGAAAAATAAACAAATAGGGGTTC
CGCGCACATTTCCCCGAAAAGTGCCACCTGACGTC
